>Addgene plasmid #39059 | CDC25C | depositor partial sequence | sequence record 49117 | CDC25C sequence 678 bps
ATGCACCATCATCATCATCATTCTTCTGGTGTAGATCTGGGTACCGAGAACCTGTACTTCCAATCCATGA
CTCAGATGCTGGAGGAAGATTCTAACCAGGGGCACCTGATTGGTGATTTTTCCAAGGTATGTGCGCTGCC
AACCGTGTCAGGGAAACACCAAGATCTGAAGTATGTCAACCCAGAAACAGTGGCTGCCTTACTGTCGGGG
AAGTTCCAGGGTCTGATTGAGAAGTTTTATGTCATTGATTGTCGCTATCCATATGAGTATCTGGGAGGAC
ACATCCAGGGAGCCTTAAACTTATATAGTCAGGAAGAACTGTTTAACTTCTTTCTGAAGAAGCCCATCGT
CCCTTTGGACACCCAGAAGAGAATAATCATCGTGTTCCACTGTGAATTCTCCTCAGAGAGGGGCCCCCGA
ATGTGCCGCTGTCTGCGTGAAGAGGACAGGTCTCTGAACCAGTATCCTGCATTGTACTACCCAGAGCTAT
ATATCCTTAAAGGCGGCTACAGAGACTTCTTTCCAGAATATATGGAACTGTGTGAACCACAGAGCTACTG
CCCTATGCATCATCAGGACCACAAGACTGAGTTGCTGAGGTGTCGAAGCCAGAGCAAAGTGCAGGAAGGG
GAGCGGCAGCTGCGGGAGTAAGACAGTAAAGGTGGATACGGATCCGAA
