>Addgene plasmid #39059 | CDC25C | addgene partial sequence | sequence record 53246 | T7 5'-TAATACGACTCACTATAGGG-3'
AATAATTTTGTTTACTTTAAGAAGGAGATATACATATGCACCATCATCATCATCATTCTTCTGGTGTAGA
TCTGGGTACCGAGAACCTGTACTTCCAATCCATGACTCAGATGCTGGAGGAAGATTCTAACCAGGGGCAC
CTGATTGGTGATTTTTCCAAGGTATGTGCGCTGCCAACCGTGTCAGGGAAACACCAAGATCTGAAGTATG
TCAACCCAGAAACAGTGGCTGCCTTACTGTCGGGGAAGTTCCAGGGTCTGATTGAGAAGTTTTATGTCAT
TGATTGTCGCTATCCATATGAGTATCTGGGAGGACACATCCAGGGAGCCTTAAACTTATATAGTCAGGAA
GAACTGTTTAACTTCTTTCTGAAGAAGCCCATCGTCCCTTTGGACACCCAGAAGAGAATAATCATCGTGT
TCCACTGTGAATTCTCCTCAGAGAGGGGCCCCCGAATGTGCCGCTGTCTGCGTGAAGAGGACAGGTCTCT
GAACCAGTATCCTGCATTGTACTACCCAGAGCTATATATCCTTAAAGGCGGCTACAGAGACTTCTTTCCA
GAATATATGGAACTGTGTGAACCACAGAGCTACTGCCCTATGCATCATCAGGACCACAAGACTGAGTTGC
TGAGGTGTCGAAGCCAGAGCAAAGTGCAGGAAGGGGAGCGGCAGCTGCGGGAGTAAGACAGTAAAGGTGG
ATACGGATCCGAATTCGAGCTCCGTCGACAAGCTTGCGGCCGCACTCGAGCACCACCACCACCACCACTG
AGATCCGGCTGCTAACAAAAGCCCGAAAGGAAGCTGAGTTGGCTGCTGCCACCGCTGAGCAATAACTAGC
ATAACCCCTTGGGGCCTCTAAACGGG
