[The description below was written by a language model from this plasmid's Addgene catalogue record.]
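Description:
CDC25C is a bacterial expression plasmid built on the pNIC28-Bsa4 backbone from the SGC, made to produce a fragment of human CDC25C protein for structure determination. It is maintained in E. coli under kanamycin selection and is recorded as low copy. The record gives no feature table, so the origin of replication and the exact regulatory elements are not listed. The T7 and T7-terminator sequencing primers indicate that the insert lies between a T7 promoter and T7 terminator. This arrangement normally requires an expression host that supplies T7 RNA polymerase. The listed Mach1 strain is a cloning and propagation host rather than an expression strain.

The insert is a 678 bp segment of human CDC25C (cell division cycle 25C, isoform a), introduced by ligation-independent cloning. CDC25C is a dual-specificity phosphatase that helps drive entry into mitosis by activating cyclin-dependent kinase. At this size the insert covers only part of the coding sequence, which fits the depositor's caution that it may not be the full ORF. The record does not state which residues or domain boundaries are included. The fragment carries an N-terminal His tag followed by a TEV protease site, so the protein can be purified by immobilised metal affinity chromatography and the tag then cleaved off to give near-native protein. The alternative names cite a PDB entry, linking this construct to a deposited crystal structure. It is typically used for recombinant production of the CDC25C fragment for crystallography and related biochemical or biophysical studies.
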