Addgene plasmid #39059: CDC25C
Purpose: Bacterial expression for structure determination; may not be full ORF
Depositing lab: Nicola Burgess-Brown. Depositing organization: University of Oxford.
Backbone
  Vector backbone: pNIC28-Bsa4
  Backbone manufacturer: SGC
  Vector type: Bacterial Expression
Growth in bacteria
  Bacterial resistance: Kanamycin, 50 μg/mL
  Growth temperature: 37°C
  Growth strain: Mach1
  Copy number: Low Copy
Gene/Insert
  Gene/Insert name: CDC25C (alt names: cell division cycle 25C protein [isoform a]; PDB:3OP3)
  Species: H. sapiens (human)
  Insert size (bp): 678
  Entrez Gene: CDC25C (a.k.a. CDC25, PPP1R60)
  Tag / fusion protein: His Tev (N terminal on insert)
  Cloning method: Ligation Independent Cloning
  Sequencing primers: 5′ T7; 3′ T7-term
Terms and licenses: Academic/Nonprofit Terms; Industry Terms: Not Available to Industry
How to cite: CDC25C was a gift from Nicola Burgess-Brown (Addgene plasmid # 39059 ; http://n2t.net/addgene:39059 ; RRID:Addgene_39059)
